Addgene plasmid #109313: 1162_pAAV-HLP-EmGFP-SpA
Purpose: Plasmid for AAV EmGFP Mammalian Expression
Depositing lab: William Lagor. Depositing organization: Baylor College of Medicine. Publication: A Self-Deleting AAV-CRISPR System for In Vivo Genome Editing. Li A, Lee CM, Hurley AE, Jarrett KE, De Giorgi M, Lu W, Balderrama KS, Doerfler AM, Deshmukh H, Ray A, Bao G, Lagor WR. Mol Ther Methods Clin Dev. 2018 Dec 6;12:111-122. doi: 10.1016/j.omtm.2018.11.009. eCollection 2019 Mar 15. PubMed 30619914.
Backbone
  Vector backbone: pEMBL8
  Total vector size (bp): 3958
  Vector type: Mammalian Expression, AAV
Growth in bacteria
  Bacterial resistance: Ampicillin, 100 μg/mL
  Growth temperature: 37°C
  Growth strain: NEB Stable
  Copy number: Unknown
Gene/Insert
  Gene/Insert name: EmGFP
Terms and licenses: Academic/Nonprofit Terms; Industry Terms: Not Available to Industry
How to cite: 1162_pAAV-HLP-EmGFP-SpA was a gift from William Lagor (Addgene plasmid # 109313 ; http://n2t.net/addgene:109313 ; RRID:Addgene_109313)
