[The description below was written by a language model from this plasmid's Addgene catalogue record and pLannotate feature annotations shown in this document.]
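Description:
1162_pAAV-HLP-EmGFP-SpA is a small (about 3.96 kb) AAV transfer plasmid built on the pEMBL8 backbone and intended for mammalian expression of the green fluorescent reporter EmGFP. It is propagated in E. coli through a high-copy ColE1/pUC-type origin and selected with ampicillin via the bla (AmpR) gene and its native promoter. An f1 phage origin and short remnants of lacZα and lacI are carried over from the backbone and have no role in the payload. The recorded growth strain is a recombination-deficient one, a common choice for keeping the repeat-rich ITRs intact.

The payload sits between two AAV2 inverted terminal repeats, one annotated as full and the other as a fragment. The ITRs are the cis elements needed for replication and packaging of the intervening DNA into AAV particles when rep, cap and helper functions are supplied in trans. Within them the annotation identifies a mammalian codon-optimized Emerald GFP coding sequence followed by a short synthetic polyadenylation signal, matching "SpA" in the name. No promoter is annotated in the roughly 300 bp between the upstream ITR and the EmGFP start. The name implies that this interval holds an element called HLP, but the record does not define it or state its tissue specificity. The compact cassette leaves the vector genome well under the AAV packaging limit.

The NGS-derived and depositor sequences differ by a single nucleotide in length and give essentially identical feature maps. The stated purpose is simply AAV-mediated EmGFP expression in mammalian cells. The plasmid was deposited with a study of a self-deleting AAV-CRISPR system for in vivo genome editing, where a reporter vector of this kind would plausibly be used to track transduction or as a control, although the record does not say so.
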