Features (pLannotate 1.2.2; 10 found; start..end, strand, type, name):
    453..1172    +  CDS            EmGFP: Emerald GFP mammalian codon-optimized
   1222..1270    +  polyA_signal   poly(A) signal: synthetic polyadenylation signal
   1318..1450    +  repeat_region  AAV2 ITR (fragment): inverted terminal repeat of adeno-associated virus serotype 2 inverted
   1445..1514    +  CDS            lacZα (fragment): LacZα fragment of β-galactosidase; lacZ fragment
   1519..1974    +  rep_origin     f1 ori (sequence partly withheld): f1 bacteriophage origin of replication; arrow indicates direction of (+) strand synthesis
   2001..2105    +  promoter       AmpR promoter: bla
   2106..2966    +  CDS            AmpR: β-lactamase; bla; confers resistance to ampicillin, carbenicillin, and related antibiotics
   3137..3725    +  rep_origin     ori: high-copy-number ColE1/pMB1/pBR322/pUC origin of replication
   3908..6       +  CDS            lacI (fragment) (across the origin): lac repressor; lacI; The lac repressor binds to the lac operator to inhibit transcription in E. coli. This inhibition can be relieved by adding lactose or isopropyl-β-D-thiogalactopyranoside (IPTG).
   3958..133     -  repeat_region  AAV2 ITR (across the origin): inverted terminal repeat of adeno-associated virus serotype 2 inverted
>Addgene plasmid #109313 | 1162_pAAV-HLP-EmGFP-SpA | depositor full sequence | sequence record 206094 | 1162_pAAV-HLP-EmGFP-SpA sequence 3958 bps
CAGCTGCGCGCTCGCTCGCTCACTGAGGCCGCCCGGGCAAAGCCCGGGCGTCGGGCGACCTTTGGTCGCC
CGGCCTCAGTGAGCGAGCGAGCGCGCAGAGAGGGAGTGGCCAACTCCATCACTAGGGGTTCCTTGTAGTT
AATGATTAACCCGCCATGCTACTTATCTACGTAGCCATGCTCTGGTGTTTGCTGCTTGCAATGTTTGCCC
ATTTTAGGGTGGACACAGGACGCTGTGGTTTCTGAGCCAGGGGGCGACTCAGATCCCAGCCAGTGGACTT
AGCCCCTGTTTGCTCCTCCGATAACTGGGGTGACCTTGGTTAATATTCACCAGCAGCCTCCCCCGTTGCC
CCTCTGGATCCACTGCTTAAATACGGACGAGGACAGGGCCCTGTCTCCTCAGCTTCAGGCACCACCACTG
ACCTGGGACAGTGAATCTCTAGAGAATTCACCATGGTGAGCAAGGGCGAGGAGCTGTTCACCGGGGTGGT
GCCCATCCTGGTCGAGCTGGACGGCGACGTAAACGGCCACAAGTTCAGCGTGTCCGGCGAGGGCGAGGGC
GATGCCACCTACGGCAAGCTGACCCTGAAGTTCATCTGCACCACCGGCAAGCTGCCCGTGCCCTGGCCCA
CCCTCGTGACCACCTTCACCTACGGCGTGCAGTGCTTCGCCCGCTACCCCGACCACATGAAGCAGCACGA
CTTCTTCAAGTCCGCCATGCCCGAAGGCTACGTCCAGGAGCGCACCATCTTCTTCAAGGACGACGGCAAC
TACAAGACCCGCGCCGAGGTGAAGTTCGAGGGCGACACCCTGGTGAACCGCATCGAGCTGAAGGGCATCG
ACTTCAAGGAGGACGGCAACATCCTGGGGCACAAGCTGGAGTACAACTACAACAGCCACAAGGTCTATAT
CACCGCCGACAAGCAGAAGAACGGCATCAAGGTGAACTTCAAGACCCGCCACAACATCGAGGACGGCAGC
GTGCAGCTCGCCGACCACTACCAGCAGAACACCCCCATCGGCGACGGCCCCGTGCTGCTGCCCGACAACC
ACTACCTGAGCACCCAGTCCGCCCTGAGCAAAGACCCCAACGAGAAGCGCGATCACATGGTCCTGCTGGA
GTTCGTGACCGCCGCCGGGATCACTCTCGGCATGGACGAGCTGTACAAGTAAGCTAGCAAGCTTGGTACC
CTTAAGACGCGTGCGGCCGCACCGGTTCGCGAATAAAAGATCTTTATTTTCATTAGATCTGTGTGTTGGT
TTTTTGTGTGATGCAGCTACGTAGATAAGTAGCATGGCGGGTTAATCATTAACTACAAGGAACCCCTAGT
GATGGAGTTGGCCACTCCCTCTCTGCGCGCTCGCTCGCTCACTGAGGCCGGGCGACCAAAGGTCGCCCGA
CGCCCGGGCTTTGCCCGGGCGGCCTCAGTGAGCGAGCGAGCGCGCAGCTGGCGTAATAGCGAAGAGGCCC
GCACCGATCGCCCTTCCCAACAGTTGCGCAGCCTGAATGGCGAATGGG
[124 nt withheld, positions 1519-1642]
C
[91 nt withheld, positions 1644-1734]
AGGGTGATGGTTCACGTAGTGGGCCATCGCCCCGATAGACGGTTTTTCGCCCTTTGACGCTGGAGTTCAC
GTTCCTC
[37 nt withheld, positions 1812-1848]
ACCCTATCTCGGTCTATTCTTTTGATTTATAAGGGATTTTTCCGATTTCGGCCTATTGGTTAAAAAATGA
GCTGATTTAACAAAAATTTAACGCGAATTTTAACAAAATATTAACGTTTATAATTTCAGGTGGCATCTTT
CGGGGAAATGTGCGCGGAACCCCTATTTGTTTATTTTTCTAAATACATTCAAATATGTATCCGCTCATGA
GACAATAACCCTGATAAATGCTTCAATAATATTGAAAAAGGAAGAGTATGAGTATTCAACATTTCCGTGT
CGCCCTTATTCCCTTTTTTGCGGCATTTTGCCTTCCTGTTTTTGCTCACCCAGAAACGCTGGTGAAAGTA
AAAGATGCTGAAGATCAGTTGGGTGCACGAGTGGGTTACATCGAACTGGATCTCAATAGTGGTAAGATCC
TTGAGAGTTTTCGCCCCGAAGAACGTTTTCCAATGATGAGCACTTTTAAAGTTCTGCTATGTGGCGCGGT
ATTATCCCGTATTGACGCCGGGCAAGAGCAACTCGGTCGCCGCATACACTATTCTCAGAATGACTTGGTT
GAGTACTCACCAGTCACAGAAAAGCATCTTACGGATGGCATGACAGTAAGAGAATTATGCAGTGCTGCCA
TAACCATGAGTGATAACACTGCGGCCAACTTACTTCTGACAACGATCGGAGGACCGAAGGAGCTAACCGC
TTTTTTGCACAACATGGGGGATCATGTAACTCGCCTTGATCGTTGGGAACCGGAGCTGAATGAAGCCATA
CCAAACGACGAGCGTGACACCACGATGCCTGTAGTAATGGTAACAACGTTGCGCAAACTATTAACTGGCG
AACTACTTACTCTAGCTTCCCGGCAACAATTAATAGACTGGATGGAGGCGGATAAAGTTGCAGGACCACT
TCTGCGCTCGGCCCTTCCGGCTGGCTGGTTTATTGCTGATAAATCTGGAGCCGGTGAGCGTGGGTCTCGC
GGTATCATTGCAGCACTGGGGCCAGATGGTAAGCCCTCCCGTATCGTAGTTATCTACACGACGGGGAGTC
AGGCAACTATGGATGAACGAAATAGACAGATCGCTGAGATAGGTGCCTCACTGATTAAGCATTGGTAACT
GTCAGACCAAGTTTACTCATATATACTTTAGATTGATTTAAAACTTCATTTTTAATTTAAAAGGATCTAG
GTGAAGATCCTTTTTGATAATCTCATGACCAAAATCCCTTAACGTGAGTTTTCGTTCCACTGAGCGTCAG
ACCCCGTAGAAAAGATCAAAGGATCTTCTTGAGATCCTTTTTTTCTGCGCGTAATCTGCTGCTTGCAAAC
AAAAAAACCACCGCTACCAGCGGTGGTTTGTTTGCCGGATCAAGAGCTACCAACTCTTTTTCCGAAGGTA
ACTGGCTTCAGCAGAGCGCAGATACCAAATACTGTCCTTCTAGTGTAGCCGTAGTTAGGCCACCACTTCA
AGAACTCTGTAGCACCGCCTACATACCTCGCTCTGCTAATCCTGTTACCAGTGGCTGCTGCCAGTGGCGA
TAAGTCGTGTCTTACCGGGTTGGACTCAAGACGATAGTTACCGGATAAGGCGCAGCGGTCGGGCTGAACG
GGGGGTTCGTGCACACAGCCCAGCTTGGAGCGAACGACCTACACCGAACTGAGATACCTACAGCGTGAGC
TATGAGAAAGCGCCACGCTTCCCGAAGGGAGAAAGGCGGACAGGTATCCGGTAAGCGGCAGGGTCGGAAC
AGGAGAGCGCACGAGGGAGCTTCCAGGGGGAAACGCCTGGTATCTTTATAGTCCTGTCGGGTTTCGCCAC
CTCTGACTTGAGCGTCGATTTTTGTGATGCTCGTCAGGGGGGCGGAGCCTATGGAAAAACGCCAGCAACG
CGGCCTTTTTACGGTTCCTGGCCTTTTGCTGCGGTTTTGCTCACATGTTCTTTCCTGCGTTATCCCCTGA
TTCTGTGGATAACCGTATTACCGCCTTTGAGTGAGCTGATACCGCTCGCCGCAGCCGAACGACCGAGCGC
AGCGAGTCAGTGAGCGAGGAAGCGGAAGAGCGCCCAATACGCAAACCGCCTCTCCCCGCGCGTTGGCCGA
TTCATTAATG
