Features (pLannotate 1.2.2; 10 found; start..end, strand, type, name):
    453..1172    +  CDS            EmGFP: Emerald GFP mammalian codon-optimized
   1222..1270    +  polyA_signal   poly(A) signal: synthetic polyadenylation signal
   1318..1450    +  repeat_region  AAV2 ITR (fragment): inverted terminal repeat of adeno-associated virus serotype 2 inverted
   1445..1514    +  CDS            lacZα (fragment): LacZα fragment of β-galactosidase; lacZ fragment
   1519..1947    +  rep_origin     f1 ori (sequence partly withheld): f1 bacteriophage origin of replication; arrow indicates direction of (+) strand synthesis
   2000..2104    +  promoter       AmpR promoter: bla
   2105..2965    +  CDS            AmpR: β-lactamase; bla; confers resistance to ampicillin, carbenicillin, and related antibiotics
   3136..3724    +  rep_origin     ori: high-copy-number ColE1/pMB1/pBR322/pUC origin of replication
   3907..6       +  CDS            lacI (fragment) (across the origin): lac repressor; lacI; The lac repressor binds to the lac operator to inhibit transcription in E. coli. This inhibition can be relieved by adding lactose or isopropyl-β-D-thiogalactopyranoside (IPTG).
   3957..133     -  repeat_region  AAV2 ITR (across the origin): inverted terminal repeat of adeno-associated virus serotype 2 inverted
>Addgene plasmid #109313 | 1162_pAAV-HLP-EmGFP-SpA | addgene full sequence | sequence record 213151 | Addgene NGS Result
CAGCTGCGCGCTCGCTCGCTCACTGAGGCCGCCCGGGCAAAGCCCGGGCGTCGGGCGACCTTTGGTCGCC
CGGCCTCAGTGAGCGAGCGAGCGCGCAGAGAGGGAGTGGCCAACTCCATCACTAGGGGTTCCTTGTAGTT
AATGATTAACCCGCCATGCTACTTATCTACGTAGCCATGCTCTGGTGTTTGCTGCTTGCAATGTTTGCCC
ATTTTAGGGTGGACACAGGACGCTGTGGTTTCTGAGCCAGGGGGCGACTCAGATCCCAGCCAGTGGACTT
AGCCCCTGTTTGCTCCTCCGATAACTGGGGTGACCTTGGTTAATATTCACCAGCAGCCTCCCCCGTTGCC
CCTCTGGATCCACTGCTTAAATACGGACGAGGACAGGGCCCTGTCTCCTCAGCTTCAGGCACCACCACTG
ACCTGGGACAGTGAATCTCTAGAGAATTCACCATGGTGAGCAAGGGCGAGGAGCTGTTCACCGGGGTGGT
GCCCATCCTGGTCGAGCTGGACGGCGACGTAAACGGCCACAAGTTCAGCGTGTCCGGCGAGGGCGAGGGC
GATGCCACCTACGGCAAGCTGACCCTGAAGTTCATCTGCACCACCGGCAAGCTGCCCGTGCCCTGGCCCA
CCCTCGTGACCACCTTCACCTACGGCGTGCAGTGCTTCGCCCGCTACCCCGACCACATGAAGCAGCACGA
CTTCTTCAAGTCCGCCATGCCCGAAGGCTACGTCCAGGAGCGCACCATCTTCTTCAAGGACGACGGCAAC
TACAAGACCCGCGCCGAGGTGAAGTTCGAGGGCGACACCCTGGTGAACCGCATCGAGCTGAAGGGCATCG
ACTTCAAGGAGGACGGCAACATCCTGGGGCACAAGCTGGAGTACAACTACAACAGCCACAAGGTCTATAT
CACCGCCGACAAGCAGAAGAACGGCATCAAGGTGAACTTCAAGACCCGCCACAACATCGAGGACGGCAGC
GTGCAGCTCGCCGACCACTACCAGCAGAACACCCCCATCGGCGACGGCCCCGTGCTGCTGCCCGACAACC
ACTACCTGAGCACCCAGTCCGCCCTGAGCAAAGACCCCAACGAGAAGCGCGATCACATGGTCCTGCTGGA
GTTCGTGACCGCCGCCGGGATCACTCTCGGCATGGACGAGCTGTACAAGTAAGCTAGCAAGCTTGGTACC
CTTAAGACGCGTGCGGCCGCACCGGTTCGCGAATAAAAGATCTTTATTTTCATTAGATCTGTGTGTTGGT
TTTTTGTGTGATGCAGCTACGTAGATAAGTAGCATGGCGGGTTAATCATTAACTACAAGGAACCCCTAGT
GATGGAGTTGGCCACTCCCTCTCTGCGCGCTCGCTCGCTCACTGAGGCCGGGCGACCAAAGGTCGCCCGA
CGCCCGGGCTTTGCCCGGGCGGCCTCAGTGAGCGAGCGAGCGCGCAGCTGGCGTAATAGCGAAGAGGCCC
GCACCGATCGCCCTTCCCAACAGTTGCGCAGCCTGAATGGCGAATGGG
[124 nt withheld, positions 1519-1642]
C
[91 nt withheld, positions 1644-1734]
A
[49 nt withheld, positions 1736-1784]
CCTTTGACGTTGGAGTCCACGTTCTTT
[37 nt withheld, positions 1812-1848]
ACCCTATCTCGGTCTATTCTTTTGATTTATAAGGGATTTTGCCGATTTCGGCCTATTGGTTAAAAAATGA
GCTGATTTAACAAAAATTTAACGCGAATTTTAACAAAATATTAACGCTTACAATTTAGGTGGCACTTTTC
GGGGAAATGTGCGCGGAACCCCTATTTGTTTATTTTTCTAAATACATTCAAATATGTATCCGCTCATGAG
ACAATAACCCTGATAAATGCTTCAATAATATTGAAAAAGGAAGAGTATGAGTATTCAACATTTCCGTGTC
GCCCTTATTCCCTTTTTTGCGGCATTTTGCCTTCCTGTTTTTGCTCACCCAGAAACGCTGGTGAAAGTAA
AAGATGCTGAAGATCAGTTGGGTGCACGAGTGGGTTACATCGAACTGGATCTCAACAGCGGTAAGATCCT
TGAGAGTTTTCGCCCCGAAGAACGTTTTCCAATGATGAGCACTTTTAAAGTTCTGCTATGTGGCGCGGTA
TTATCCCGTATTGACGCCGGGCAAGAGCAACTCGGTCGCCGCATACACTATTCTCAGAATGACTTGGTTG
AGTACTCACCAGTCACAGAAAAGCATCTTACGGATGGCATGACAGTAAGAGAATTATGCAGTGCTGCCAT
AACCATGAGTGATAACACTGCGGCCAACTTACTTCTGACAACGATCGGAGGACCGAAGGAGCTAACCGCT
TTTTTGCACAACATGGGGGATCATGTAACTCGCCTTGATCGTTGGGAACCGGAGCTGAATGAAGCCATAC
CAAACGACGAGCGTGACACCACGATGCCTGTAGCAATGGCAACAACGTTGCGCAAACTATTAACTGGCGA
ACTACTTACTCTAGCTTCCCGGCAACAATTAATAGACTGGATGGAGGCGGATAAAGTTGCAGGACCACTT
CTGCGCTCGGCCCTTCCGGCTGGCTGGTTTATTGCTGATAAATCTGGAGCCGGTGAGCGTGGGTCTCGCG
GTATCATTGCAGCACTGGGGCCAGATGGTAAGCCCTCCCGTATCGTAGTTATCTACACGACGGGGAGTCA
GGCAACTATGGATGAACGAAATAGACAGATCGCTGAGATAGGTGCCTCACTGATTAAGCATTGGTAACTG
TCAGACCAAGTTTACTCATATATACTTTAGATTGATTTAAAACTTCATTTTTAATTTAAAAGGATCTAGG
TGAAGATCCTTTTTGATAATCTCATGACCAAAATCCCTTAACGTGAGTTTTCGTTCCACTGAGCGTCAGA
CCCCGTAGAAAAGATCAAAGGATCTTCTTGAGATCCTTTTTTTCTGCGCGTAATCTGCTGCTTGCAAACA
AAAAAACCACCGCTACCAGCGGTGGTTTGTTTGCCGGATCAAGAGCTACCAACTCTTTTTCCGAAGGTAA
CTGGCTTCAGCAGAGCGCAGATACCAAATACTGTTCTTCTAGTGTAGCCGTAGTTAGGCCACCACTTCAA
GAACTCTGTAGCACCGCCTACATACCTCGCTCTGCTAATCCTGTTACCAGTGGCTGCTGCCAGTGGCGAT
AAGTCGTGTCTTACCGGGTTGGACTCAAGACGATAGTTACCGGATAAGGCGCAGCGGTCGGGCTGAACGG
GGGGTTCGTGCACACAGCCCAGCTTGGAGCGAACGACCTACACCGAACTGAGATACCTACAGCGTGAGCT
ATGAGAAAGCGCCACGCTTCCCGAAGGGAGAAAGGCGGACAGGTATCCGGTAAGCGGCAGGGTCGGAACA
GGAGAGCGCACGAGGGAGCTTCCAGGGGGAAACGCCTGGTATCTTTATAGTCCTGTCGGGTTTCGCCACC
TCTGACTTGAGCGTCGATTTTTGTGATGCTCGTCAGGGGGGCGGAGCCTATGGAAAAACGCCAGCAACGC
GGCCTTTTTACGGTTCCTGGCCTTTTGCTGGCCTTTTGCTCACATGTTCTTTCCTGCGTTATCCCCTGAT
TCTGTGGATAACCGTATTACCGCCTTTGAGTGAGCTGATACCGCTCGCCGCAGCCGAACGACCGAGCGCA
GCGAGTCAGTGAGCGAGGAAGCGGAAGAGCGCCCAATACGCAAACCGCCTCTCCCCGCGCGTTGGCCGAT
TCATTAATG
